Addgene plasmid #209388: pGG-GOI-DE-TurboID
Purpose: (Empty Backbone) Golden Gate compatible plasmid for TurboID-based proximity labelling experiment in planta
Depositing lab: Rosa Lozano-Durán. Depositing organization: Center for Plant Molecular Biology (ZMBP). Publication: The Ti-TAN plasmid toolbox for TurboID-based proximity labeling assays in Nicotiana benthamiana. Tan H, Zhou Y, Dinius E, Lozano-Duran R. J Integr Plant Biol. 2024 Jan 31. doi: 10.1111/jipb.13610. PubMed 38294100.
Backbone
  Vector backbone: LII alpha F1-2
  Backbone manufacturer: Parniske lab
  Vector type: Plant Expression
Growth in bacteria
  Bacterial resistance: Chloramphenicol and Spectinomycin, 25 & 50 μg/mL
  Growth temperature: 37°C
  Growth strain: ccdB Survival
  Copy number: High Copy
Gene/Insert
  Gene/Insert name: None
  Mutation: TurboID gene sequence C249A
Terms and licenses: Academic/Nonprofit Terms; Industry Terms: Not Available to Industry
Depositor comments: 3XHA-TurboID sequence was amplified from 3xHA-TurboID-NLS_pCDNA3 (Addgene#107171). The 249th nucleotide cytosine (C) of TurboID was changed to adenine (A) without affecting the TurboID protein sequence.
How to cite: pGG-GOI-DE-TurboID was a gift from Rosa Lozano-Durán (Addgene plasmid # 209388 ; http://n2t.net/addgene:209388 ; RRID:Addgene_209388)
