[The description below was written by a language model from this plasmid's Addgene catalogue record and pLannotate feature annotations shown in this document.]
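Description:
pGG-GOI-DE-TurboID is an empty Golden Gate-compatible binary vector for plant expression, built on the LII alpha F1-2 backbone and intended for TurboID-based proximity labelling in planta, with Nicotiana benthamiana named as the host in the associated toolbox. The roughly 9.1 kb plasmid carries a high-copy ColE1/pUC-type origin for E. coli. The pVS1 origin with its RepA replication and StaA stability genes is the usual arrangement for maintenance in Agrobacterium. Backbone selection is through an aadA aminoglycoside adenylyltransferase conferring spectinomycin resistance. Small fragments of a gentamicin resistance gene, an integron promoter and an incP oriV are also annotated and appear to be backbone remnants.

Between the nopaline-type left and right T-DNA borders lies a single expression unit. A CaMV 35S promoter is followed by a placeholder cassette, then the TurboID coding sequence and a NOS terminator. The placeholder contains the ccdB gyrase toxin, a partial ccdA, a chloramphenicol acetyltransferase gene with its promoter, and an attR2 fragment. This explains the chloramphenicol co-selection and the need for a ccdB-tolerant strain while the vector is empty. Replacing this cassette with a gene of interest by Golden Gate assembly allows counter-selection against uncut vector. Given the layout, it should place the gene upstream of TurboID to give a C-terminal biotin ligase fusion, although the record does not describe the overhangs or reading frame.

The depositor states that a 3xHA-TurboID sequence was amplified from a mammalian expression plasmid, though the HA tag is not separately annotated in the feature table. A silent C249A change was made in TurboID without altering the protein, and the record does not state the reason for it.
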