Features (pLannotate 1.2.2; 19 found; start..end, strand, type, name):
    184..207     +  promoter       Pc promoter (fragment): intI1 (promoter lies within the coding sequence); class 1 integron promoter
    383..439     +  CDS            GmR (fragment): gentamycin acetyltransferase; aacC1; confers resistance to gentamycin
    450..1237    +  CDS            SmR (fragment): aminoglycoside adenylyltransferase (Murphy, 1985); aadA; confers resistance to spectinomycin and streptomycin
   1482..1542    -  rep_origin     oriV (fragment): incP origin of replication
   1748..1942    -  rep_origin     pVS1 oriV: origin of replication for the Pseudomonas plasmid pVS1 (Heeb et al., 2000)
   2008..3081    -  CDS            pVS1 RepA: replication protein from the Pseudomonas plasmid pVS1 (Heeb et al., 2000)
   3510..4139    -  CDS            pVS1 StaA: stability protein from the Pseudomonas plasmid pVS1 (Heeb et al., 2000)
   4403..4427    +  misc_feature   LB T-DNA repeat: left border repeat from nopaline C58 T-DNA
   4996..5337    +  promoter       CaMV 35S promoter: strong constitutive promoter from cauliflower mosaic virus
   5395..5700    -  CDS            ccdB: CcdB, a bacterial toxin that poisons DNA gyrase; ccdB; Plasmids containing the ccdB gene cannot be propagated in standard E. coli strains.
   5705..5863    -  CDS            ccdA (fragment): CCDA_ECO57 - Also known as H, letA. Experimental evidence at protein level: Swiss-Prot protein existence level 1. Antitoxin component of a type II toxin-antitoxin (TA) system which inhibits the post-segregational killing (PSK) of plasmid-free cells, also referred to as a plasmid addiction system. Binds to and blocks the activity of CcdB; will also remove bound CcdB protein from the CcdB-GyrA complex by forming a CcdA-CcdB complex, a process termed rejuvenation. Functions as a transcriptional corepressor for the ccdAB operon, repression also requires CcdB (By similarity). From Escherichia coli
   6045..6701    -  CDS            cat: CAT_ECOLX - Experimental evidence at protein level: Swiss-Prot protein existence level 1. This enzyme is an effector of chloramphenicol resistance in bacteria. From Escherichia coli. This protein is used as a marker in many commonly used cloning vectors, such as pACYC184.
   6702..6731    -  promoter       cat promoter (fragment): promoter of the E. coli cat gene encoding chloramphenicol acetyltransferase
   6755..6785    -  promoter       lac UV5 promoter: E. coli lac promoter with an "up" mutation
   6822..6932    -  protein_bind   attR2 (fragment): mutant version of attR; recombination site for the Gateway® LR reaction LR Clonase™
   7038..7994    +  CDS            TurboID: mutant of the E. coli biotin ligase BioID engineered for improved catalytic efficiency (Branon et al., 2018)
   8002..8254    +  terminator     NOS terminator: nopaline synthase terminator and poly(A) signal
   8315..8339    +  misc_feature   RB T-DNA repeat: right border repeat from nopaline C58 T-DNA
   8462..9050    -  rep_origin     ori: high-copy-number ColE1/pMB1/pBR322/pUC origin of replication
>Addgene plasmid #209388 | pGG-GOI-DE-TurboID | addgene full sequence | sequence record 415922 | Addgene NGS Result
GAAAACTCACGTTAAGGGATTTTGGTCATGAGATTATCAAAAAGGATCTTCACCTAGATCATCGGAAGAA
CGGCAACTAAGCTGCCGGGTTTGAAACACGGATGATCTCGCGGAGGGTAGCATGTTGATTGTAACGATGA
CAGAGCGTTGCTGCCTGTGATCAATTCGGGCACGAACCCAGTGGACATAAGCCTGTTCGGTTCGTAAGCT
GTAATGCAAGTAGCGTATGCGCTCACGCAACTGGTCCAGAACCTTGACCGAACGCAGCGGTGGTAACGGC
GCAGTGGCGGTTTTCATGGCTTGTTATGACTGTTTTTTTGGGGTACAGTCTATGCCTCGGGCATCCAAGC
AGCAAGCGCGTTACGCCGTGGGTCGATGTTTGATGTTATGGAGCAGCAACGATGTTACGCAGCAGGGCAG
TCGCCCTAAAACAAAGTTAAACATCATGGGGGAAGCGGTGATCGCCGAAGTATCGACTCAACTATCAGAG
GTAGTTGGCGTCATCGAGCGCCATCTCGAACCGACGTTGCTGGCCGTACATTTGTACGGCTCCGCAGTGG
ATGGCGGCCTGAAGCCACACAGTGATATTGATTTGCTGGTTACGGTGACCGTAAGGCTTGATGAAACAAC
GCGGCGAGCTTTGATCAACGACCTTTTGGAAACTTCGGCTTCCCCTGGAGAGAGCGAGATTCTCCGCGCT
GTAGAAGTCACCATTGTTGTGCACGACGACATCATTCCGTGGCGTTATCCAGCTAAGCGCGAACTGCAAT
TTGGAGAATGGCAGCGCAATGACATTCTTGCAGGTATCTTCGAGCCAGCCACGATCGACATTGATCTGGC
TATCTTGCTGACAAAAGCAAGAGAACATAGCGTTGCCTTGGTAGGTCCAGCGGCGGAGGAACTCTTTGAT
CCGGTTCCTGAACAGGATCTATTTGAGGCGCTAAATGAAACCTTAACGCTATGGAACTCGCCGCCCGACT
GGGCTGGCGATGAGCGAAATGTAGTGCTTACGTTGTCCCGCATTTGGTACAGCGCAGTAACCGGCAAAAT
CGCGCCGAAGGATGTCGCTGCCGACTGGGCAATGGAGCGCCTGCCGGCCCAGTATCAGCCCGTCATACTT
GAAGCTAGACAGGCTTATCTTGGACAAGAAGAAGATCGCTTGGCCTCGCGCGCAGATCAGTTGGAAGAAT
TTGTCCACTACGTGAAAGGCGAGATCACCAAGGTAGTCGGCAAATAATGTCTAGCTAGAAATTCGTTCAA
GCCGACGCCGCTTCGCGGCGCGGCTTAACTCAAGCGTTAGATGCACTAAGCACATAATTGCTCACAGCCA
AACTATCAGGTCAAGTCTGCTTTTATTATTTTTAAGCGTGCATAATAAGCCCTACACAAATTGGGAGATA
TATCATGCATGACCAAAATCCCTTAACGTGAGTTTTCGTTCCACTGAGCGTCAGACCCCGTAGAAAAGAT
CAAAGGATCTTCTGCCATTTTTGGGGTGAGGCCGTTCGCGGCCGAGGGGCGCAGCCCCTGGGGGGATGGG
AGCTCGGTGCCTTGATGTGGGCGCCGGCGGTCGAGTGGCGACGGCGCGGCTTGTCCGCGCCCTGGTAGAT
TGCCTGGCCGTAGGCCAGCCATTTTTGAGCGGCCAGCGGCCGCGATAGGCCGACGCGAAGCGGCGGGGCG
TAGGGAGCGCAGCGACCGAAGGGTAGGCGCTTTTTGCAGCTCTTCGGCTGTGCGCTGGCCAGACAGTTAT
GCACAGGCCAGGCGGGTTTTAAGAGTTTTAATAAGTTTTAAAGAGTTTTAGGCGGAAAAATCGCCTTTTT
TCTCTTTTATATCAGTCACTTACATGTGTGACCGGTTCCCAATGTACGGCTTTGGGTTCCCAATGTACGG
GTTCCGGTTCCCAATGTACGGCTTTGGGTTCCCAATGTACGTGCTATCCACAGGAAAGAAGCTTTTTCGA
CCTTTTTCCCCTGCTAGGGCAATTTGCCCTAGCATCTGCTCCGTACATTAGGAACCGGCGGATGCTTCGC
CCTCGATCAGGTTGCGGTAGCGCATGACTAGGATCGGGCCAGCCTGCCCCGCCTCCTCCTTCAAATCGTA
CTCCGGCAGGTCATTTGACCCGATCAGCTTGCGCACGGTGAAACAGAACTTCTTGAACTCTCCGGCGCTG
CCACTGCGTTCGTAGATCGTCTTGAACAACCATCTGGCTTCTGCCTTGCCTGCGGCGCGGCGTGCCAGGC
GGTAGAGAAAACGGCCGATGCCGGGATCGATCAAAAAGTAATCGGGGTGAACCGTCAGCACGTCCGGGTT
CTTGCCTTCTGTGATCTCGCGGTACATCCAATCAGCTAGCTCGATCTCGATGTACTCCGGCCGCCCGGTT
TCGCTCTTTACGATCTTGTAGCGGCTAATCAAGGCTTCACCCTCGGATACCGTCACCAGGCGGCCGTTCT
TGGCCTTCTTCGTACGCTGCATGGCAACGTGCGTGGTGTTTAACCGAATGCAGGTTTCTACCAGGTCGTC
TTTCTGCTTTCCGCCATCGGCTCGCCGGCAGAACTTGAGTACGTCCGCAACGTGTGGACGGAACACGCGG
CCGGGCTTGTCTCCCTTCCCTTCCCGGTATCGGTTCATGGATTCGGTTAGATGGGAAACCGCCATCAGTA
CCAGGTCGTAATCCCACACACTGGCCATGCCGGCCGGCCCTGCGGAAACCTCTACGTGCCCGTCTGGAAG
CTCGTAGCGGATCACCTCGCCAGCTCGTCGGTCACGCTTCGACAGACGGAAAACGGCCACGTCCATGATG
CTGCGACTATCGCGGGTGCCCACGTCATAGAGCATCGGAACGAAAAAATCTGGTTGCTCGTCGCCCTTGG
GCGGCTTCCTAATCGACGACGCACCGGCTGCCGGCGGTTGCCGGGATTCTTTGCGGATTCGATCAGCGGC
CGCTTGCCACGATTCACCGGGGCGTGCTTCTGCCTCGATGCGTTGCCGCTGGGCGGCCTGCGCGGCCTTC
AACTTCTCCACCAGGTCATCACCCAGCGCCGCGCCGATTTGTACCGGGCCGGATGGTTTGCGACCGCTCA
CGCCGATTCCTCGGGCTTGGGGGTTCCAGTGCCATTGCAGGGCCGGCAGACAACCCAGCCGCTTACGCCT
GGCCAACCGCCCGTTCCTCCACACATGGGGCATTCCACGGCGTCGGTGCCTGGTTGTTCTTGATTTTCCA
TGCCGCCTCCTTTAGCCGCTAAAATTCATCTACTCATTTATTCATTTGCTCATTTACTCTGGTAGCTGCG
CGATGTATTCAGATAGCAGCTCGGTAATGGTCTTGCCTTGGCGTACCGCGTACATCTTCAGCTTGGTGTG
ATCCTCCGCCGGCAACTGAAAGTTGACCCGCTTCATGGCTGGCGTGTCTGCCAGGCTGGCCAACGTTGCA
GCCTTGCTGCTGCGTGCGCTCGGACGGCCGGCACTTAGCGTGTTTGTGCTTTTGCTCATTTTCTCTTTAC
CTCATTAACTCAAATGAGTTTTGATTTAATTTCAGCGGCCAGCGCCTGGACCTCGCGGGCAGCGTCGCCC
TCGGGTTCTGATTCAAGAACGGTTGTGCCGGCGGCGGCAGTGCCTGGGTAGCTCACGCGCTGCGTGATAC
GGGACTCAAGAATGGGCAGCTCGTACCCGGCCAGCGCCTCGGCAACCTCACCGCCGATGCGCGTGCCTTT
GATCGCCCGCGACACGACAAAGGCCGCTTGTAGCCTTCCATCCGTGACCTCAATGCGCTGCTTAACCAGC
TCCACCAGGTCGGCGGTGGCCCATATGTCGTAAGGGCTTGGCTGCACCGGAATCAGCACGAAGTCGGCTG
CCTTGATCGCGGACACAGCCAAGTCCGCCGCCTGGGGCGCTCCGTCGATCACTACGAAGTCGCGCCGGCC
GATGGCCTTCACGTCGCGGTCAATCGTCGGGCGGTCGATGCCGACAACGGTTAGCGGTTGATCTTCCCGC
ACGGCCGCCCAATCGCGGGCACTGCCCTGGGGATCGGAATCGACTAACAGAACATCGGCCCCGGCGAGTT
GCAGGGCGCGGGCTAGATGGGTTGCGATGGTCGTCTTGCCTGACCCGCCTTTCTGGTTAAGTACAGCGAT
AACCTTCATGCGTTCCCCTTGCGTATTTGTTTATTTACTCATCGCATCATATACGCAGCGACCGCATGAC
GCAAGCTGTTTTACTCAAATACACATCACCTTTTTAGACGGCGGCGCTCGGTTTCTTCAGCGGCCAAGCT
GGCCGGCCAGGCCGCCAGCTTGGCATCAGACAAACCGGCCAGGATTTCATGCAGCCGCACGGCTGATGGG
CTGCCTGTATCGAGTGGTGATTTTGTGCCGAGCTGCCGGTCGGGGAGCTGTTGGCTGGCTGGTGGCAGGA
TATATTGTGGTGTAAACAAATTGACGCTTAGACAACTTAATAACACATTGCGGACGTTTTTAATGTACTG
GGGTGGATTACGGAAGACAATACGGCGGAGATTAGCCTTTTCAATTTCAGAAAGAATGCTAACCCACAGA
TGGTTAGAGAGGCTTACGCAGCACGACTCATCAAGACGATCTACCCGAGCAATAATCTCCAGGAAATCAA
ATACCTTCCCAAGAAGGTTAAAGATGCAGTCAAAAGATTCAGGACTAACTGCATCAAGAACACAGAGAAA
GATATATTTCTCAAGATCAGAAGTACTATTCCAGTATGGACGATTCAAGGCTTGCTTCACAAACCAAGGC
AAGTAATAGAGATTGGAGTCTCTAAAAAGGTAGTTCCCACTGAATCAAAGGCCATGGAGTCAAAGATTCA
AATAGAGGACCTAACAGAACTCGCCGTAAAGACTGGCGAACAGTTCATACAGAGTCTCTTACGACTCAAT
GACAAGAAGAAAATCTTCGTCAACATGGTGGAGCACGACACACTTGTCTACTCCAAAAATATCAAAGATA
CAGTCTCAGAAGAGCAAAGGGCAATTGAGACTTTTCAACAAAGGGTAATATCCGGAAACCTCCTCGGATT
CCATTGCCCAGCTATCTGTCACTTTATTGTGAAGATAGTGGAAAAGGAAGGTGGCTCCTACAAATGCCAT
CATTGCGATAAAGGAAAGGCCATCGTTGAAGATGCCTCTGCCGACAGTGGTCCCAAAGATGGACCCCCAC
CCACGAGGAGCATCGTGGAAAAAGAACACGTTCCAACCACGACTTCAAAGCAAGTGGATTGATGTGATAT
CTCCACTGACGTAAGGGATGACGCACAATCCCACTATCCTTCGCAAGACCCTTCCTCTATATAAGGAAGT
TCATTTCATTTGGAGAGAACACGCACCTGAGACGGTCGACCTGCAGACTGGCTGTGTATAAGGGAGCCTG
ACATTTATATTCCCCAGAACATCAGGTTAATGGCGTTTTTGATGTCATTTTCGCGGTGGCTGAGATCAGC
CACTTCTTCCCCGATAACGGAAACCGGCACACTGGCCATATCGGTGGTCATCATGCGCCAGCTTTCATCC
CCGATATGCACCACCGGGTAAAGTTCACGGGGGACTTTATCTGACAGCAGACGTGCACTGGCCAGGGGGA
TCACCATCCGTCGCCCGGGCGTGTCAATAATATCACTCTGTACATCCACAAACAGACGATAACGGCTCTC
TCTTTTATAGGTGTAAACCTTAAACTGCATTTCACCAGCCCCTGTTCTCGTCAGCAAAAGAGCCGTTCAT
TTCAATAAACCGGGCGACCTCAGCCATCCCTTCCTGATTTTCCGCTTTCCAGCGTTCGGCACGCAGACGA
CGGGCTTCATTCTGCATGGTTGTGCTTACCAGACCGGAGATATTGACATCATATATGCCTTGAGCAACTG
ATAGCTGTCGCTGTCAACTGTCACTGTAATACGCTGCTTCATAGCATACCTCTTTTTGACATACTTCGGG
TATACATATCAGTATATATTCTTATACCGCAAAAATCAGCGCGCAAATACGCATACTGTTATCTGGCTTT
TAGTAAGCCGGATCCTCTAGATTACGCCCCGCCCTGCCACTCATCGCAGTACTGTTGTAATTCATTAAGC
ATTCTGCCGACATGGAAGCCATCACAAACGGCATGATGAACCTGAATCGCCAGCGGCATCAGCACCTTGT
CGCCTTGCGTATAATATTTGCCCATGGTGAAAACGGGGGCGAAGAAGTTGTCCATATTGGCCACGTTTAA
ATCAAAACTGGTGAAACTCACCCAGGGATTGGCTGACACGAAAAACATATTCTCAATAAACCCTTTAGGG
AAATAGGCCAGGTTTTCACCGTAACACGCCACATCTTGCGAATATATGTGTAGAAACTGCCGGAAATCGT
CGTGGTATTCACTCCAGAGCGATGAAAACGTTTCAGTTTGCTCATGGAAAACGGTGTAACAAGGGTGAAC
ACTATCCCATATCACCAGCTCACCGTCTTTCATTGCCATACGGAATTCCGGATGAGCATTCATCAGGCGG
GCAAGAATGTGAATAAAGGCCGGATAAAACTTGTGCTTATTTTTCTTTACGGTCTTTAAAAAGGCCGTAA
TATCCAGCTGAACGGTCTGGTTATAGGTACATTGAGCAACTGACTGAAATGCCTCAAAATGTTCTTTACG
ATGCCATTGGGATATATCAACGGTGGTATATCCAGTGATTTTTTTCTCCATTTTAGCTTCCTTAGCTCCT
GAAAATCTCGACGGATCCTAACTCAAAATCCACACATTATACGAGCCGGAAGCATAAAGTGTAAAGCCTG
GGGTGCCTAATGCGGCCCCTCGAGGGGCCGCCATAGTGACTGGATATGTTGTGTTTTACAGTATTATGTA
GTCTGTTTTTTATGCAAAATCTAATTTAATATATTGATATTTATATCATTTTACGTTTCTCGTTCAGCTT
TCGTCTCTAAGGCATACCCGTATGATGTTCCGGATTACGCTGGCTATCCCTACGACGTGCCCGACTATGC
CGGGTACCCCTATGACGTCCCAGACTACGCAGCTAGCAAAGACAATACTGTGCCTCTGAAGCTGATCGCT
CTCCTGGCTAATGGCGAGTTCCATAGTGGCGAACAGCTGGGAGAAACCCTGGGCATGTCCAGGGCCGCTA
TCAACAAGCACATTCAGACTCTGCGCGACTGGGGCGTGGACGTGTTCACCGTGCCCGGAAAGGGCTACTC
TCTGCCCGAGCCTATCCCGCTGCTGAACGCTAAACAGATTCTGGGACAGCTGGACGGCGGGAGCGTGGCA
GTCCTGCCTGTGGTAGACTCCACCAATCAGTACCTGCTGGATCGAATCGGCGAGCTGAAGAGTGGGGATG
CTTGCATTGCAGAATATCAGCAGGCAGGGAGAGGAAGCAGAGGGAGGAAATGGTTCTCTCCTTTTGGAGC
TAACCTGTACCTGAGTATGTTTTGGCGCCTGAAGCGGGGACCAGCAGCAATCGGCCTGGGCCCGGTCATC
GGAATTGTCATGGCAGAAGCGCTGCGAAAGCTGGGAGCAGACAAGGTGCGAGTCAAATGGCCCAATGACC
TGTATCTGCAGGATAGAAAGCTGGCAGGCATCCTGGTGGAGCTGGCCGGAATAACAGGCGATGCTGCACA
GATCGTCATTGGCGCCGGGATTAACGTGGCTATGAGGCGCGTGGAGGAAAGCGTGGTCAATCAGGGCTGG
ATCACACTGCAGGAAGCAGGGATTAACCTGGACAGGAATACTCTGGCCGCTACGCTGATCCGAGAGCTGC
GGGCAGCCCTGGAACTGTTCGAGCAGGAAGGCCTGGCTCCATATCTGCCACGGTGGGAGAAGCTGGATAA
CTTCATCAATAGACCCGTGAAGCTGATCATTGGGGACAAAGAGATTTTCGGGATTAGCCGGGGGATTGAT
AAACAGGGAGCCCTGCTGCTGGAACAGGACGGAGTTATCAAACCCTGGATGGGCGGAGAAATCAGTCTGC
GGTCTGCCGAAAAGTAGAATCGATCGTTCAAACATTTGGCAATAAAGTTTCTTAAGATTGAATCCTGTTG
CCGGTCTTGCGATGATTATCATATAATTTCTGTTGAATTACGTTAAGCATGTAATAATTAACATGTAATG
CATGACGTTATTTATGAGATGGGTTTTTATGATTAGAGTCCCGCAATTATACATTTAATACGCGATAGAA
AACAAAATATAGCGCGCAAACTAGGATAAATTATCGCGCGCGGTGTCATCTATGTTACTAGATCTGAGTG
ACCTAAGCTAGCCTAGTGTCGGGCTTGTCTTCTCTGGTTTAAACTATCAGTGTTTGACAGGATATATTGG
CGGGTAAACCTAAGAGAAAAGAGCGTTTATTAGAATAATCGGATATTTAAAAGGGCGTGAAAAGGTTTAT
CCGTTCGTCCATTTGTATGTGCCAACCACAGGAACCGTAAAAAGGCCGCGTTGCTGGCGTTTTTCCATAG
GCTCCGCCCCCCTGACGAGCATCACAAAAATCGACGCTCAAGTCAGAGGTGGCGAAACCCGACAGGACTA
TAAAGATACCAGGCGTTTCCCCCTGGAAGCTCCCTCGTGCGCTCTCCTGTTCCGACCCTGCCGCTTACCG
GATACCTGTCCGCCTTTCTCCCTTCGGGAAGCGTGGCGCTTTCTCATAGCTCACGCTGTAGGTATCTCAG
TTCGGTGTAGGTCGTTCGCTCCAAGCTGGGCTGTGTGCACGAACCCCCCGTTCAGCCCGACCGCTGCGCC
TTATCCGGTAACTATCGTCTTGAGTCCAACCCGGTAAGACACGACTTATCGCCACTGGCAGCAGCCACTG
GTAACAGGATTAGCAGAGCGAGGTATGTAGGCGGTGCTACAGAGTTCTTGAAGTGGTGGCCTAACTACGG
CTACACTAGAAGGACAGTATTTGGTATCTGCGCTCTGCTGAAGCCAGTTACCTTCGGAAAAAGAGTTGGT
AGCTCTTGATCCGGCAAACAAACCACCGCTGGTAGCGGTGGTTTTTTTGTTTGCAAGCAGCAGATTACGC
GCAGAAAAAAAGGATCTCAAGAAGATCCTTTGATCTTTTCTACGGGGTCTGACGCTCAGTGGAAC
